>Addgene plasmid #211252 | pBiT3.1-N_WDR31:1-367 | addgene full sequence | sequence record 423404 | Addgene NGS Result
AAGACGCGTTAATTAAGACGTCGGCAGTGAAAAAAATGCTTTATTTGTGAAATTTGTGATGCTATTGCTT
TATTTGTAACCATTATAAGCTGCAATAAACAAGTTAACAACAACAATTGCATTCATTTTATGTTTCAGGT
TCAGGGGGAGGTGTGGGAGGTTTTTTAAAGCAAGTAAAACCTCTACAAATGTGGTATGGCTGATTATGAT
CCGCGGCCGCAATACGTCGACGTTATCAGCTGACTTCGTACGAGAGCCTAGGATTATGGCGCGCCACTAG
TTATTAATAGTAATCAATTACGGGGTCATTAGTTCATAGCCCATATATGGAGTTCCGCGTTACATAACTT
ACGGTAAATGGCCCGCCTGGCTGACCGCCCAACGACCCCCGCCCATTGACGTCAATAATGACGTATGTTC
CCATAGTAACGCCAATAGGGACTTTCCATTGACGTCAATGGGTGGAGTATTTACGGTAAACTGCCCACTT
GGCAGTACATCAAGTGTATCATATGCCAAGTCCGCCCCCTATTGACGTCAATGACGGTAAATGGCCCGCC
TGGCATTATGCCCAGTACATGACCTTACGGGACTTTCCTACTTGGCAGTACATCTACGTATTAGTCATCG
CTATTACCATGGTGATGCGGTTTTGGCAGTACACCAATGGGCGTGGATAGCGGTTTGACTCACGGGGATT
TCCAAGTCTCCACCCCATTGACGTCAATGGGAGTTTGTTTTGGCACCAAAATCAACGGGACTTTCCAAAA
TGTCGTAATAACCCCGCCCCGTTGACGCAAATGGGCGGTAGGCGTGTACGGTGGGAGGTCTATATAAGCA
GAGCTGGTTTAGTGAACCGTCAGATCACTAGAATCTTTATTGCGGTAGTTTATCACAGTTAAATTGCTAA
CGCAGTCAGTGCTTCTGACACAACAGTCTCGAACTTAAGCTGCAGAAGTTGGTCGTGAGGCACTGGGCAG
GTAAGTATCAAGGTTACAAGACAGGTTTAAGGAGACCAATAGAAACTGGGCTTGTCGAGACAGAGAAGAC
TCTTGCGTTTCTGATAGGCACCTATTGGTCTTACTGACATCCACTTTGCCTTTCTCTCCACAGGTGTCCA
CTCCCAGTTCAATTACAGCTCTTAAGGCTAGAGTATTAATACGACTCACTATAGGGGTTAGCGATCGCCA
TGGTGAGCGGCTGGCGGCTGTTCAAGAAGATTAGCGGGAGCTCCGGTGGCTCGAGCGGTATGCTGCTACT
CAGGTGCCAACTGAAACAAGCTCCTCCACAGAAGGTTTCGTTTAGGTTTTGTGTCGTGATGGGGAAACAG
CAAAGCAAACTCAAACACAGCACTTATAAATACGGGCCTGATGAAATTATAGAAGAGAGAATTCAAACTA
AAGCTTTTCAAGAGTATAGCCCAGCTCACATGGATACCGTCTCTGTCGTGGCTGCTTTGAACTCAGACCT
TTGTGTCTCTGGAGGGAAAGATAAGACAGTTGTGGCCTATAATTGGAAAACTGGAAATGTGGTGAAAAGG
TTCAAAGGACATGAACATGAGATCACCAAGGTAGCCTGTATTCCCAAATCCAGCCAGTTCTTCAGTGCCT
CTCGTGACAGGATGGTCATGATGTGGGACTTGCACGGTTCCTCACAACCAAGGCAGCAATTGTGTGGCCA
TGCCATGGTGGTCACCGGATTGGCTGTGAGTCCAGACTCATCACAGCTGTGCACTGGCTCTCGGGACAAC
ACCCTGCTTCTGTGGGATGTGGTGACAGGACAGAGTGTGGAAAGAGCATCTGTCTCCAGGAACGTGGTCA
CTCACCTGTGCTGGGTCCCCAGAGAACCATACATACTACAGACCTCTGAAGATAAAACCCTCAGATTATG
GGACAGTCGGGGGCTGCAGGTAGCTCATATGTTTCCTGCAAAGCAGCACATTCAGACCTACTGTGAAGTC
AGTGTGGATGGACACAAGTGTATCTCCTGCAGCAATGGCTTTGGAGGAGAAGGCTGTGAAGCCACGTTGT
GGGACCTAAGACAGACTCGAAACAGAATATGTGAGTATAAGGGGCATTTCCAGACTGTCGCATCCTGCGT
CTTTCTACCAAGAGCATTGGCCTTGATGCCTTTAATTGCTACCTCATCACATGATTGCAAGGTGAAGATT
TGGAACCAAGATACTGGAGCCTGCCTTTTCACCTTGTCTCTGGATGGATCAGGACCCTTGACTTCTCTGG
CTGTTGGTGACGCCATCTCCTTATTGTGTGCAAGTTTTAACAGAGGAATTCACTTACTCAGAATGGACCA
CAGCCAAGGGCTGGAACTGCAGGAAGTGGCAGCATTCTAATCTAGAGGTCAAGCTTCGGGGGTTTAAACC
TGCAGGCATGCAAGCTGATTTGGCTGCTGCCACCGCTGAGCAAGGCCGCTTCGAGCAGACATGATAAGAT
ACATTGATGAGTTTGGACAAACCACAACTAGAATGCAGTGAAAAAAATGCTTTATTTGTGAAATTTGTGA
TGCTATTGCTTTATTTGTAACCATTATAAGCTGCAATAAACAAGTTAACAACAACAATTGCATTCATTTT
ATGTTTCAGGTTCAGGGGGAGATGTGGGAGGTTTTTTTAAGCAAGTAAAACCTCTACAAATGTGGTAAAA
TCTTAATTAAGACTTCTAATATAACTTCGTATAGCATACATTATACGAAGTTATGGTTCCACTGTTGACA
ATTAATCATCGGCATAGTATATCGGCATAGTATAATACGACAAGGTGAGGAACTAAACCCAGGAGGCAGA
TCATGATTGAACAAGATGGATTGCACGCAGGTTCTCCGGCCGCTTGGGTGGAGAGGCTATTCGGCTATGA
CTGGGCACAACAGACAATCGGCTGCTCTGATGCCGCCGTGTTCCGGCTGTCAGCGCAGGGGCGCCCGGTT
CTTTTTGTCAAGACCGACCTGTCCGGTGCCCTGAATGAACTGCAGGACGAGGCAGCGCGGCTATCGTGGC
TGGCCACGACGGGCGTTCCTTGCGCAGCTGTGCTCGACGTTGTCACTGAAGCGGGAAGGGACTGGCTGCT
ATTGGGCGAAGTGCCGGGGCAGGATCTCCTGTCATCTCACCTTGCTCCTGCCGAGAAAGTATCCATCATG
GCTGATGCAATGCGGCGGCTGCATACGCTTGATCCGGCTACCTGCCCATTCGACCACCAAGCGAAACATC
GCATCGAGCGAGCACGTACTCGGATGGAAGCCGGTCTTGTCGATCAGGATGATCTGGACGAAGAGCATCA
GGGGCTCGCGCCAGCCGAACTGTTCGCCAGGCTCAAGGCGCGCATGCCCGACGGCGAGGATCTCGTCGTG
ACCCATGGCGATGCCTGCTTGCCGAATATCATGGTGGAAAATGGCCGCTTTTCTGGATTCATCGACTGTG
GCCGGCTGGGTGTGGCGGACCGCTATCAGGACATAGCGTTGGCTACCCGTGATATTGCTGAAGAGCTTGG
CGGCGAATGGGCTGACCGCTTCCTCGTGCTTTACGGTATCGCCGCTCCCGATTCGCAGCGCATCGCCTTC
TATCGCCTTCTTGACGAGTTCTTCTGATTCGAAATGACCGACCAAGCGACGCCCAACCGGTATCAGCTCA
CTCAAAGGCGGTAATACGGTTATCCACAGAATCAGGGGATAACGCAGGAAAGAACATGTGAGCAAAAGGC
CAGCAAAAGGCCAGGAACCGTAAAAAGGCCGCGTTGCTGGCGTTTTTCCATAGGCTCCGCCCCCCTGACG
AGCATCACAAAAATCGACGCTCAAGTCAGAGGTGGCGAAACCCGACAGGACTATAAAGATACCAGGCGTT
TCCCCCTGGAAGCTCCCTCGTGCGCTCTCCTGTTCCGACCCTGCCGCTTACCGGATACCTGTCCGCCTTT
CTCCCTTCGGGAAGCGTGGCGCTTTCTCATAGCTCACGCTGTAGGTATCTCAGTTCGGTGTAGGTCGTTC
GCTCCAAGCTGGGCTGTGTGCACGAACCCCCCGTTCAGCCCGACCGCTGCGCCTTATCCGGTAACTATCG
TCTTGAGTCCAACCCGGTAAGACACGACTTATCGCCACTGGCAGCAGCCACTGGTAACAGGATTAGCAGA
GCGAGGTATGTAGGCGGTGCTACAGAGTTCTTGAAGTGGTGGCCTAACTACGGCTACACTAGAAGGACAG
TATTTGGTATCTGCGCTCTGCTGAAGCCAGTTACCTTCGGAAAAAGAGTTGGTAGCTCTTGATCCGGCAA
ACAAACCACCGCTGGTAGCGGTGGTTTTTTTGTTTGCAAGCAGCAGATTACGCGCAGAAAAAAAGGATTT
CAAGAAGATCCTTTGATCTTTTCTACGGGGTCTGACGCTCAGTGGAACGAAAACTCACGTTAAGGGATTT
TGGTCATGAGATTATCAAAAAGGATCTTCACCTAGATCCTTTTATAGTCCGGAATCGTCACACAAAAAAC
CAACACACAGATGTAATGAAAATAAAGATATTTTATTGCGGCCATCGTGATGGCTAGAGTTTAGCCCTCC
CACACATAACCAGAGGGCAGCAATTCACGAATCCCAACTGCCGTCGGCTGTCCATCACTGTCCTTCACTA
TGGCTTTGATCCCAGGATGCAGATCGAGAAGCACCTGTCGGCACCGTCCGCAGGGGCTCAAGATGCCCCT
GTTCTCATTTCCGATCGCGACGATACAAGTCAGGTTGCCAGCTGCCGCAGCAGCAGCAGTGCCCAGCACC
ACGAGTTCTGCACAAGGTCCCCCAGTAAAATGATATACATTGACACCAGTGAAGATGCGGCCGTCGCTAG
AGAGAGCTGCGCTGGCGACGCTGTAGTCTTCAGAGATGGGGATGCTGTTGATTGTAGCCGTTGCTCTTTC
AATGAGGGTGGATTCTTCTTGAGACAAAGGCTTGGCCATGGTGGCGCTAGTGTCAGAAGAATCGAGCTTT
TTGCAAAAGCCTAGGCCTCCAAAAAAGCCTCCTCACTACTTCTGGAATAGCTCAGAGGCCGAGGCGGCCT
CGGCCTCTGCATAAATAAAAAAAATTAGTCAGCCATGGGGCGGAGAATGGGCGGAACTGGGCGGAGTTAG
GGGCGGGATGGGCGGAGTTAGGGGCGGGACTATGGTTGCTGACTAATTGAGATGCATGCTTTGCATACTT
CTGCCTGCTGGGGAGCCTGGGGACTTTCCACACCTGGTTGCTGACTAATTGAGATGCATGCTTTGCATAC
TTCTGCCTGCTGGGGAGCCTGGGGACTTTCCACACCCTAACTGACACACATTCCACAGCTGGTTCTTTCC
GCCTCAGAAGGTACCTAACCAAGTTCCTCTTTCAGAGGTTATTTCAGGCCATGGTGCTGCGC
Features (pLannotate 1.2.2; 17 found; start..end, strand, type, name):
     24..105     -  polyA_signal   SV40 poly(A) signal: SV40 polyadenylation signal
    128..211     -  CDS            large T antigen (fragment): large T antigen from SV40 (simian virus 40)
    276..641     +  enhancer       CMV enhancer: human cytomegalovirus immediate early enhancer
    643..842     +  promoter       CMV promoter: human cytomegalovirus (CMV) immediate early promoter
    981..1113    +  intron         chimeric intron: chimera between introns from human β-globin and immunoglobulin heavy chain genes
   1157..1175    +  promoter       T7 promoter: promoter for bacteriophage T7 RNA polymerase
   1250..2347    +  CDS            WDR31: WDR31_HUMAN - Experimental evidence at protein level: Swiss-Prot protein existence level 1. From Homo sapiens (Human).
   2378..2396    +  misc_feature   MCS (fragment): pUC18/19 multiple cloning site
   2445..2566    -  polyA_signal   SV40 poly(A) signal: SV40 polyadenylation signal
   2589..2657    -  CDS            large T antigen (fragment): large T antigen from SV40 (simian virus 40)
   2681..2714    +  protein_bind   loxP: Cre-mediated recombination occurs in the 8-bp core sequence (GCATACAT). Cre recombinase
   2724..2771    +  promoter       EM7 promoter: synthetic bacterial promoter&nbsp
   2803..3594    +  CDS            neo: KKA2_KLEPN - Also known as kan, nptII. Experimental evidence at protein level: Swiss-Prot protein existence level 1. Resistance to kanamycin, neomycin, paromomycin, ribostamycin, butirosin and gentamicin B. From Klebsiella pneumoniae.
   3755..4343    -  rep_origin     ori: high-copy-number ColE1/pMB1/pBR322/pUC origin of replication
   4469..4517    -  polyA_signal   poly(A) signal: synthetic polyadenylation signal
   4541..4939    -  CDS            BSD: blasticidin S deaminase; Aspergillus terreus BSD; confers resistance to blasticidin
   4970..5327    -  promoter       SV40 promoter: SV40 enhancer and early promoter
