[The description below was written by a language model from this plasmid's Addgene catalogue record and pLannotate feature annotations shown in this document.]
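Description:
pBiT3.1-N_WDR31:1-367 is a mammalian expression plasmid built on Promega's pBiT3.1-N backbone, carrying full-length human WDR31 isoform 2 (residues M1–F367 in canonical numbering, with residue 40 missing) fused at its N-terminus to the HiBiT tag. The 1,098 bp coding sequence was derived from a Mammalian Gene Collection clone and inserted by ligation-independent cloning between XhoI and XbaI sites, both of which were retained. Transcription is driven by the CMV immediate-early enhancer and promoter, followed by a chimeric β-globin/immunoglobulin intron that generally improves mRNA processing and expression. It terminates at an SV40 polyadenylation signal. A T7 promoter sits just upstream of the open reading frame and serves as the 5′ sequencing primer site. The HiBiT peptide and a short glycine-serine linker precede the WDR31 start. HiBiT is a small peptide that complements the LgBiT protein to reconstitute NanoLuc luciferase, so the tagged protein can be quantified by luminescence.

The 5,382 nt plasmid replicates in E. coli at high copy from a ColE1/pUC-type origin and is selected with kanamycin through a neo (nptII) gene driven by the bacterial EM7 promoter, with a loxP site just upstream. The catalogue lists neomycin/G418 as the mammalian selectable marker. However, the feature table shows no annotated eukaryotic promoter directly upstream of neo, and it also shows an SV40 promoter-driven blasticidin S deaminase cassette with a synthetic poly(A) signal, which the catalogue entry does not mention. The construct was deposited in connection with a study evaluating the ligandability of WD40 repeat proteins, which suggests use in luminescence-based cellular assays of WDR31, although the record does not specify the assay.
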