Addgene plasmid #211252: pBiT3.1-N_WDR31:1-367
Purpose: Mammalian expression of full-length human WDR31 isoform 2. N-terminal HiBiT tag.
Depositing lab: Cheryl Arrowsmith. Depositing organization: University of Toronto. Publication: A Target Class Ligandability Evaluation of WD40 Repeat-Containing Proteins. Ackloo S, Li F, Szewczyk M, Seitova A, Loppnau P, Zeng H, Xu J, Ahmad S, Arnautova YA, Baghaie AJ, Beldar S, Bolotokova A, Centrella PA, Chau I, Clark MA, Cuozzo JW, Dehghani-Tafti S, Disch JS, Dong A, Dumas A, Feng JA, Ghiabi P, Gibson E, Gilmer J, Goldman B, Green SR, Guie MA, Guilinger JP, Harms N, Herasymenko O, Houliston S, Hutchinson A, Kearnes S, Keefe AD, Kimani SW, Kramer T, Kutera M, Kwak HA, Lento C, Li Y, Liu J, Loup J, Machado RAC, Mulhern CJ, Perveen S, Righetto GL, Riley P, Shrestha S, Sigel EA, Silva M, Sintchak MD, Slakman BL, Taylor RD, Thompson J, Torng W, Underkoffler C, von Rechenberg M, Walsh RT, Watson I, Wilson DJ, Wolf E, Yadav M, Yazdi AK, Zhang J, Zhang Y, Santhakumar V, Edwards AM, Barsyte-Lovejoy D, Schapira M, Brown PJ, Halabelian L, Arrowsmith CH. J Med Chem. 2025 Jan 23;68(2):1092-1112. doi: 10.1021/acs.jmedchem.4c02010. Epub 2024 Nov 4. PubMed 39495097.
Backbone
  Vector backbone: pBiT3.1-N
  Backbone manufacturer: Promega
  Vector type: Mammalian Expression
  Selectable markers: Neomycin (select with G418)
Growth in bacteria
  Bacterial resistance: Kanamycin, 50 μg/mL
  Growth temperature: 37°C
  Growth strain: DH5alpha
  Copy number: High Copy
Gene/Insert
  Gene/Insert name: WDR31:M1-F367
  Species: H. sapiens (human)
  Insert size (bp): 1098
  Mutation: isoform 2. 40-40: Missing
  Entrez Gene: WDR31 (a.k.a. FLJ35921)
  Promoter: CMV
  Tag / fusion protein: MVSGWRLFKKISGSSGGSSG (N terminal on insert)
  Cloning method: Ligation Independent Cloning
  Sequencing primers: 5′ T7; 3′ TTGCTCAGCGGTGGCAGCAG
Resource information
  A portion of this plasmid was derived from a plasmid made by: Mammalian Gene Collection (BC012352)
Terms and licenses: Academic/Nonprofit Terms; Industry Terms: Not Available to Industry
Depositor comments: 5' Cloning Site: Xho1 (not destroyed), 3' Cloning Site: Xba1 (not destroyed).
How to cite: pBiT3.1-N_WDR31:1-367 was a gift from Cheryl Arrowsmith (Addgene plasmid # 211252 ; http://n2t.net/addgene:211252 ; RRID:Addgene_211252)
