>Addgene plasmid #211252 | pBiT3.1-N_WDR31:1-367 | depositor partial sequence | sequence record 411982 | Insert sequence
ATGCTGCTACTCAGGTGCCAACTGAAACAAGCTCCTCCACAGAAGGTTTCGTTTAGGTTTTGTGTCGTGA
TGGGGAAACAGCAAAGCAAACTCAAACACAGCACTTATAAATACGGGCCTGATGAAATTATAGAAGAGAG
AATTCAAACTAAAGCTTTTCAAGAGTATAGCCCAGCTCACATGGATACCGTCTCTGTCGTGGCTGCTTTG
AACTCAGACCTTTGTGTCTCTGGAGGGAAAGATAAGACAGTTGTGGCCTATAATTGGAAAACTGGAAATG
TGGTGAAAAGGTTCAAAGGACATGAACATGAGATCACCAAGGTAGCCTGTATTCCCAAATCCAGCCAGTT
CTTCAGTGCCTCTCGTGACAGGATGGTCATGATGTGGGACTTGCACGGTTCCTCACAACCAAGGCAGCAA
TTGTGTGGCCATGCCATGGTGGTCACCGGATTGGCTGTGAGTCCAGACTCATCACAGCTGTGCACTGGCT
CTCGGGACAACACCCTGCTTCTGTGGGATGTGGTGACAGGACAGAGTGTGGAAAGAGCATCTGTCTCCAG
GAACGTGGTCACTCACCTGTGCTGGGTCCCCAGAGAACCATACATACTACAGACCTCTGAAGATAAAACC
CTCAGATTATGGGACAGTCGGGGGCTGCAGGTAGCTCATATGTTTCCTGCAAAGCAGCACATTCAGACCT
ACTGTGAAGTCAGTGTGGATGGACACAAGTGTATCTCCTGCAGCAATGGCTTTGGAGGAGAAGGCTGTGA
AGCCACGTTGTGGGACCTAAGACAGACTCGAAACAGAATATGTGAGTATAAGGGGCATTTCCAGACTGTC
GCATCCTGCGTCTTTCTACCAAGAGCATTGGCCTTGATGCCTTTAATTGCTACCTCATCACATGATTGCA
AGGTGAAGATTTGGAACCAAGATACTGGAGCCTGCCTTTTCACCTTGTCTCTGGATGGATCAGGACCCTT
GACTTCTCTGGCTGTTGGTGACGCCATCTCCTTATTGTGTGCAAGTTTTAACAGAGGAATTCACTTACTC
AGAATGGACCACAGCCAAGGGCTGGAACTGCAGGAAGTGGCAGCATTC
